>Addgene plasmid #48858 | pGGC000 | depositor full sequence | sequence record 71284 | Full Sequence
GACGAAAGGGCCTCGTGATACGCCTATTTTTATAGGTTAATGTCATGATAATAATGGTTTCTTAGACGTC
AGGTGGCACTTTTCGGGGAAATGTGCGCGGAACCCCTATTTGTTTATTTTTCTAAATACATTCAAATATG
TATCCGCTCATGAGACAATAACCCTGATAAATGCTTCAATAATATTGAAAAAGGAAGAGTATGAGTATTC
AACATTTCCGTGTCGCCCTTATTCCCTTTTTTGCGGCATTTTGCCTTCCTGTTTTTGCTCACCCAGAAAC
GCTGGTGAAAGTAAAAGATGCTGAAGATCAGTTGGGTGCACGAGTGGGTTACATCGAACTGGATCTCAAC
AGCGGTAAGATCCTTGAGAGTTTTCGCCCCGAAGAACGTTTTCCAATGATGAGCACTTTTAAAGTTCTGC
TATGTGGCGCGGTATTATCCCGTATTGACGCCGGGCAAGAGCAACTCGGTCGCCGCATACACTATTCTCA
GAATGACTTGGTTGAGTACTCACCAGTCACAGAAAAGCATCTTACGGATGGCATGACAGTAAGAGAATTA
TGCAGTGCTGCCATAACCATGAGTGATAACACTGCGGCCAACTTACTTCTGACAACGATCGGAGGACCGA
AGGAGCTAACCGCTTTTTTGCACAACATGGGGGATCATGTAACTCGCCTTGATCGTTGGGAACCGGAGCT
GAATGAAGCCATACCAAACGACGAGCGTGACACCACGATGCCTGTAGCAATGGCAACAACGTTGCGCAAA
CTATTAACTGGCGAACTACTTACTCTAGCTTCCCGGCAACAATTAATAGACTGGATGGAGGCGGATAAAG
TTGCAGGACCACTTCTGCGCTCGGCCCTTCCGGCTGGCTGGTTTATTGCTGATAAATCTGGAGCCGGTGA
GCGTGGCTCTCGAGGTATCATTGCAGCACTGGGGCCAGATGGTAAGCCCTCCCGTATCGTAGTTATCTAC
ACGACGGGGAGTCAGGCAACTATGGATGAACGAAATAGACAGATCGCTGAGATAGGTGCCTCACTGATTA
AGCATTGGTAACTGTCAGACCAAGTTTACTCATATATACTTTAGATTGATTTAAAACTTCATTTTTAATT
TAAAAGGATCTAGGTGAAGATCCTTTTTGATAATCTCATGACCAAAATCCCTTAACGTGAGTTTTCGTTC
CACTGAGCGTCAGACCCCGTAGAAAAGATCAAAGGATCTTCTTGAGATCCTTTTTTTCTGCGCGTAATCT
GCTGCTTGCAAACAAAAAAACCACCGCTACCAGCGGTGGTTTGTTTGCCGGATCAAGAGCTACCAACTCT
TTTTCCGAAGGTAACTGGCTTCAGCAGAGCGCAGATACCAAATACTGTTCTTCTAGTGTAGCCGTAGTTA
GGCCACCACTTCAAGAACTCTGTAGCACCGCCTACATACCTCGCTCTGCTAATCCTGTTACCAGTGGCTG
CTGCCAGTGGCGATAAGTCGTGTCTTACCGGGTTGGACTCAAGACGATAGTTACCGGATAAGGCGCAGCG
GTCGGGCTGAACGGGGGGTTCGTGCACACAGCCCAGCTTGGAGCGAACGACCTACACCGAACTGAGATAC
CTACAGCGTGAGCTATGAGAAAGCGCCACGCTTCCCGAAGGGAGAAAGGCGGACAGGTATCCGGTAAGCG
GCAGGGTCGGAACAGGAGAGCGCACGAGGGAGCTTCCAGGGGGAAACGCCTGGTATCTTTATAGTCCTGT
CGGGTTTCGCCACCTCTGACTTGAGCGTCGATTTTTGTGATGCTCGTCAGGGGGGCGGAGCCTATGGAAA
AACGCCAGCAACGCGGCCTTTTTACGGTTCCTGGCCTTTTGCTGGCCTTTTGCTCACATGTTCTTTCCTG
CGTTATCCCCTGATTCTGTGGATAACCGTATTACCGCCTTTGAGTGAGCTGATACCGCTCGCCGCAGCCG
AACGACCGAGCGCAGCGAGTCAGTGAGCGAGGAAGCGGAAGAGCGCCCAATACGCAAACCGCCTCTCCCC
GCGCGTTGGCCGATTCATTAATGCAGCTGGCACGACAGGTTTCCCGACTGGAAAGCGGGCAGTGAGCGCA
ACGCAATTAATGTGAGTTAGCTCACTCATTAGGCACCCCAGGCTTTACACTTTATGCTTCCGGCTCGTAT
GTTGTGTGGAATTGTGAGCGGATAACAATTTCACACGAGCTATTTAGGTGACACTATAGAAGTGAAGCTT
GGTCTCAGGCTCCGGATCCAGTGCTAACATGGTCTAGAAGGAGGTCAGCTATGGAGAAAAAAATCACTGG
ATATACCACCGTTGATATATCCCAATGGCATCGTAAAGAACATTTTGAGGCATTTCAGTCAGTTGCTCAA
TGTACCTATAACCAGACCGTTCAGCTGGATATTACGGCCTTTTTAAAGACCGTAAAGAAAAATAAGCACA
AGTTTTATCCGGCCTTTATTCACATTCTTGCCCGCCTGATGAATGCTCATCCGGAGTTCCGTATGGCAAT
GAAAGACGGTGAGCTGGTGATATGGGATAGTGTTCACCCTTGTTACACCGTTTTCCATGAGCAAACTGAA
ACGTTTTCATCGCTCTGGAGTGAATACCACGACGATTTCCGGCAGTTTCTACACATATATTCGCAAGATG
TGGCGTGTTACGGTGAAAACCTGGCCTATTTCCCTAAAGGGTTTATTGAGAATATGTTTTTCGTCTCAGC
CAATCCCTGGGTGAGTTTCACCAGTTTTGATTTAAACGTGGCCAATATGGACAACTTCTTCGCCCCCGTT
TTCACCATGGGCAAATATTATACGCAAGGCGACAAGGTGCTGATGCCGCTGGCGATTCAGGTTCATCATG
CCGTTTGTGATGGCTTCCATGTCGGCAGAATGCTTAATGAATTACAACAGTACTGCGATGAGTGGCAGGG
CGGGGCGTAAGAGCTCAGGAGGACAGCTATGCAGTTTAAGGTTTACACCTATAAAAGAGAGAGCCGTTAT
CGTCTGTTTGTGGATGTACAGAGTGATATTATTGACACGCCCGGGCGACGGATGGTGATCCCCCTGGCCA
GTGCACGTCTGCTGTCAGATAAAGTCTCCCGTGAACTTTACCCAGTGGTGCATATCGGGGATGAAAGCTG
GCGCATGATGACCACCGATATGGCCAGTGTGCCAGTCTCCGTTATCGGGGAAGAAGTGGCTGATCTCAGC
CACCGCGAAAATGACATCAAAAACGCCATTAACCTGATGTTCTGGGGAATATAACTGCAGAGGAGGTAAT
CAATGCCACAACACTGGTGGTACCTCAGTGAGACCGAATTCTCGCCCTATAGTGAGTCGTATTACCTGGC
CGTCGTTTTACAACGTCGTGACTGGGAAAACCCTGGCGTTACCCAACTTAATCGCCTTGCAGCACATCCC
CCTTTCGCCAGCTGGCGTAATAGCGAAGAGGCCCGCACCGATCGCCCTTCCCAACAGTTGCGCAGCCTGA
ATGGCGAATGGCGCCTGATGCGGTATTTTCTCCTTACGCATCTGTGCGGTATTTCACACCGCATATGGTG
CACTCTCAGTACAATCTGCTCTGATGCCGCATAGTTAAGCCAGCCCCGACACCCGCCAACACCCGCTGAC
GCGCCCTGACGGGCTTGTCTGCTCCCGGCATCCGCTTACAGACAAGCTGTGACCGTCTCCGGGAGCTGCA
TGTGTCAGAGGTTTTCACCGTCATCACCGAAACGCGCGA
Features (pLannotate 1.2.2; 14 found; start..end, strand, type, name):
     96..200     +  promoter       AmpR promoter: bla
    201..1061    +  CDS            AmpR: β-lactamase; bla; confers resistance to ampicillin, carbenicillin, and related antibiotics
   1232..1820    +  rep_origin     ori: high-copy-number ColE1/pMB1/pBR322/pUC origin of replication
   2003..2095    +  CDS            lacI (fragment): lac repressor; lacI; The lac repressor binds to the lac operator to inhibit transcription in E. coli. This inhibition can be relieved by adding lactose or isopropyl-β-D-thiogalactopyranoside (IPTG).
   2108..2129    +  protein_bind   CAP binding site: CAP binding activates transcription in the presence of cAMP. E. coli catabolite activator protein
   2144..2174    +  promoter       lac promoter: promoter for the E. coli lac operon
   2182..2198    +  protein_bind   lac operator: The lac repressor binds to the lac operator to inhibit transcription in E. coli. This inhibition can be relieved by adding lactose or isopropyl-β-D-thiogalactopyranoside (IPTG). lac repressor encoded by lacI
   2212..2230    +  promoter       SP6 promoter: promoter for bacteriophage SP6 RNA polymerase
   2291..2947    +  CDS            cat: CAT_ECOLX - Experimental evidence at protein level: Swiss-Prot protein existence level 1. This enzyme is an effector of chloramphenicol resistance in bacteria. From Escherichia coli. This protein is used as a marker in many commonly used cloning vectors, such as pACYC184.
   2969..3271    +  CDS            ccdB: CCDB_ECOLI - Also known as G, letB, letD. Experimental evidence at protein level: Swiss-Prot protein existence level 1. Toxic component of a type II toxin-antitoxin (TA) system, functioning in plasmid maintainence. Responsible for the post- segregational killing (PSK) of plasmid-free cells, also referred to as a plasmid addiction system. Half-life of over 2 hours. Cell killing by CcdB is accompanied by filamentation, defects in chromosome and plasmid segregation, defects in cell division, formation of anucleate cells, decreased DNA synthesis and plasmid loss. Interferes with the activity of DN
   3336..3354    -  promoter       T7 promoter: promoter for bacteriophage T7 RNA polymerase
   3356..3508    +  CDS            lacZα (fragment): LacZα fragment of β-galactosidase; lacZ fragment
   3514..3613    -  misc_feature   bom (fragment): basis of mobility region from pBR322
   3715..1       -  CDS            rop (fragment) (across the origin): Rop protein, which maintains plasmids at low copy number; rop
