[The description below was written by a language model from this plasmid's Addgene catalogue record and pLannotate feature annotations shown in this document.]
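Description:
pGGC000 is an empty entry vector of the GreenGate system, a Golden Gate-based modular cloning platform for plant transgenesis, and is the recipient plasmid for building coding-sequence modules. It is derived from pUC19 and is a small (about 3.7 kb), high-copy bacterial plasmid carrying the ColE1/pUC-type origin and a bla (AmpR) cassette for ampicillin selection. Remnants of the pUC lac region (CAP site, lac promoter and operator, a lacZα fragment) surround the cloning site. Short lacI, bom and rop fragments are also annotated but appear to be backbone leftovers rather than functional parts.

There is no gene insert. In place of one, the two BsaI recognition sites bracket a stuffer cassette encoding chloramphenicol acetyltransferase (cat) and the CcdB toxin. CcdB kills ordinary E. coli strains, so the empty vector is maintained in a ccdB-tolerant strain (DB3.1) under chloramphenicol plus ampicillin. When an insert replaces the cassette, counter-selection in a standard strain removes uncut or religated vector. BsaI is a type IIS enzyme that cuts outside its recognition sequence, so the overhangs it leaves are defined by the flanking vector sequence. These overhangs determine the module's position in later one-pot GreenGate assemblies.

According to the depositor, the 5' overhang can be exchanged using HindIII and BamHI and the 3' overhang using KpnI and EcoRI. BamHI, KpnI or paired XcmI sites can serve as alternative insert cloning routes in place of BsaI. SP6 and T7 promoters lie just outside the BsaI sites, facing inward; the record does not state a purpose for them, though such elements commonly serve as sequencing primer sites or for in vitro transcription.
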