Addgene plasmid #48858: pGGC000
Purpose: (Empty Backbone) Empty entry vector for creating GreenGate coding sequence modules.
Depositing lab: Jan Lohmann. Depositing organization: Universitaet Heidelberg. Publication: GreenGate - A Novel, Versatile, and Efficient Cloning System for Plant Transgenesis. Lampropoulos A, Sutikovic Z, Wenzl C, Maegele I, Lohmann JU, Forner J. PLoS One. 2013 Dec 20;8(12):e83043. doi: 10.1371/journal.pone.0083043. PubMed 24376629.
Backbone
  Vector backbone: pUC19
  Backbone size (bp): 2686
  Vector type: Golden Gate Compatible cloning vector
Growth in bacteria
  Bacterial resistance: Chloramphenicol and Ampicillin, 25 & 100 μg/mL
  Growth temperature: 37°C
  Growth strain: DB3.1
  Copy number: High Copy
Gene/Insert
  Gene/Insert name: None
Terms and licenses: Academic/Nonprofit Terms; Industry Terms: Not Available to Industry
Depositor comments: This plasmid is designed to take up inserts for future Golden Gate cloning using the BsaI enzyme. The 5' BsaI overhang can be exchanged using HindIII and BamHI. The 3' BsaI overhang can be exchanged using KpnI and EcoRI. BamHI and KpnI sites as well as the double XcmI sites can also be used as alternative insert cloning sites, instead of using BsaI. Plasmid Features (listed as bp in full plasmid sequence): BsaI site #1 = 2241-2251bp BsaI site #2 = 3315-3325bp
How to cite: pGGC000 was a gift from Jan Lohmann (Addgene plasmid # 48858 ; http://n2t.net/addgene:48858 ; RRID:Addgene_48858)
