>Addgene plasmid #48858 | pGGC000 | depositor partial sequence | sequence record 71285 | BsaI recognition site - overhang C - ccdB cassette - overhang D - BsaI recognition site
GGTCTCAGGCTCCGGATCCAGTGCTAACATGGTCTAGAAGGAGGTCAGCTATGGAGAAAAAAATCACTGG
ATATACCACCGTTGATATATCCCAATGGCATCGTAAAGAACATTTTGAGGCATTTCAGTCAGTTGCTCAA
TGTACCTATAACCAGACCGTTCAGCTGGATATTACGGCCTTTTTAAAGACCGTAAAGAAAAATAAGCACA
AGTTTTATCCGGCCTTTATTCACATTCTTGCCCGCCTGATGAATGCTCATCCGGAGTTCCGTATGGCAAT
GAAAGACGGTGAGCTGGTGATATGGGATAGTGTTCACCCTTGTTACACCGTTTTCCATGAGCAAACTGAA
ACGTTTTCATCGCTCTGGAGTGAATACCACGACGATTTCCGGCAGTTTCTACACATATATTCGCAAGATG
TGGCGTGTTACGGTGAAAACCTGGCCTATTTCCCTAAAGGGTTTATTGAGAATATGTTTTTCGTCTCAGC
CAATCCCTGGGTGAGTTTCACCAGTTTTGATTTAAACGTGGCCAATATGGACAACTTCTTCGCCCCCGTT
TTCACCATGGGCAAATATTATACGCAAGGCGACAAGGTGCTGATGCCGCTGGCGATTCAGGTTCATCATG
CCGTTTGTGATGGCTTCCATGTCGGCAGAATGCTTAATGAATTACAACAGTACTGCGATGAGTGGCAGGG
CGGGGCGTAAGAGCTCAGGAGGACAGCTATGCAGTTTAAGGTTTACACCTATAAAAGAGAGAGCCGTTAT
CGTCTGTTTGTGGATGTACAGAGTGATATTATTGACACGCCCGGGCGACGGATGGTGATCCCCCTGGCCA
GTGCACGTCTGCTGTCAGATAAAGTCTCCCGTGAACTTTACCCAGTGGTGCATATCGGGGATGAAAGCTG
GCGCATGATGACCACCGATATGGCCAGTGTGCCAGTCTCCGTTATCGGGGAAGAAGTGGCTGATCTCAGC
CACCGCGAAAATGACATCAAAAACGCCATTAACCTGATGTTCTGGGGAATATAACTGCAGAGGAGGTAAT
CAATGCCACAACACTGGTGGTACCTCAGTGAGACC
