>Addgene plasmid #48858 | pGGC000 | addgene partial sequence | sequence record 72467 | Lac-promoter 5'-CACTTTATGCTTCCGGCTCG-3'
CACGAGCTATTTAGGTGACACTATAGAAGTGAAGCTTGGTCTCAGGCTCCGGATCCAGTGCTAACATGGT
CTAGAAGGAGGTCAGCTATGGAGAAAAAAATCACTGGATATACCACCGTTGATATATCCCAATGGCATCG
TAAAGAACATTTTGAGGCATTTCAGTCAGTTGCTCAATGTACCTATAACCAGACCGTTCAGCTGGATATT
ACGGCCTTTTTAAAGACCGTAAAGAAAAATAAGCACAAGTTTTATCCGGCCTTTATTCACATTCTTGCCC
GCCTGATGAATGCTCATCCGGAGTTCCGTATGGCAATGAAAGACGGTGAGCTGGTGATATGGGATAGTGT
TCACCCTTGTTACACCGTTTTCCATGAGCAAACTGAAACGTTTTCATCGCTCTGGAGTGAATACCACGAC
GATTTCCGGCAGTTTCTACACATATATTCGCAAGATGTGGCGTGTTACGGTGAAAACCTGGCCTATTTCC
CTAAAGGGTTTATTGAGAATATGTTTTTCGTCTCAGCCAATCCCTGGGTGAGTTTCACCAGTTTTGATTT
AAACGTGGCCAATATGGACAACTTCTTCGCCCCCGTTTTCACCATGGGCAAATATTATACGCAAGGCGAC
AAGGTGCTGATGCCGCTGGCGATTCAGGTTCATCATGCCGTTTGTGATGGCTTCCATGTCGGCAGAATGC
TTAATGAATTACAACAGTACTGCGATGAGTGGCAGGGCGGGGCGTAAGAGCTCAGGAGGACAGCTATGCA
GTTTAAGGTTTACACCTATAAAAGAGAGAGCCGTTATCGTCTGTTTGTGGATGTACAGAGTGATATTATT
GACACGCCCGGGCGACGGATGGTGATCCCCCTGGCCAGTGCACGTCTGCTGTCAGATAAAGTCTCCCGTG
AACTTTACCCAGTGGTGCATATCGGGGATGAA
