>Addgene plasmid #48858 | pGGC000 | addgene partial sequence | sequence record 72545 | M13pUC-Fwd 5'-CCCAGTCACGACGTTGTAAAACG-3'
CTATAGGGCGAGAATTCGGTCTCACTGAGGTACCACCAGTGTTGTGGCATTGATTACCTCCTCTGCAGTT
ATATTCCCCAGAACATCAGGTTAATGGCGTTTTTGATGTCATTTTCGCGGTGGCTGAGATCAGCCACTTC
TTCCCCGATAACGGAGACTGGCACACTGGCCATATCGGTGGTCATCATGCGCCAGCTTTCATCCCCGATA
TGCACCACTGGGTAAAGTTCACGGGAGACTTTATCTGACAGCAGACGTGCACTGGCCAGGGGGATCACCA
TCCGTCGCCCGGGCGTGTCAATAATATCACTCTGTACATCCACAAACAGACGATAACGGCTCTCTCTTTT
ATAGGTGTAAACCTTAAACTGCATAGCTGTCCTCCTGAGCTCTTACGCCCCGCCCTGCCACTCATCGCAG
TACTGTTGTAATTCATTAAGCATTCTGCCGACATGGAAGCCATCACAAACGGCATGATGAACCTGAATCG
CCAGCGGCATCAGCACCTTGTCGCCTTGCGTATAATATTTGCCCATGGTGAAAACGGGGGCGAAGAAGTT
GTCCATATTGGCCACGTTTAAATCAAAACTGGTGAAACTCACCCAGGGATTGGCTGAGACGAAAAACATA
TTCTCAATAAACCCTTTAGGGAAATAGGCCAGGTTTTCACCGTAACACGCCACATCTTGCGAATATATGT
GTAGAAACTGCCGGAAATCGTCGTGGTATTCACTCCAGAGCGATGAAAACGTTTCAGTTTGCTCATGGAA
AACGGTGTAACAAGGGTGAACACTATCCCATATCACCAGCTCACCGTCTTTCATTGCCATACGGAACTCC
GGATGAGCATTCATC
